>Addgene plasmid #86971 | pPD3C | addgene full sequence | sequence record 173928 | Addgene NGS Result
TTCTTGAAGACGAAAGGGCCTCGTGATACGCCTATTTTTATAGGTTAATGTCATGATAATAATGGTTTCT
TAGACGTCAGGTGGCACTTTTCGGGGAAATGTGCGCGGAACCCCTATTTGTTTATTTTTCTAAATACATT
CAAATATGTATCCGCTCATGAGACAATAACCCTGATAAATGCTTCAATAATATTGAAAAAGGAAGAGTAT
GAGTATTCAACATTTCCGTGTCGCCCTTATTCCCTTTTTTGCGGCATTTTGCCTTCCTGTTTTTGCTCAC
CCAGAAACGCTGGTGAAAGTAAAAGATGCTGAAGATCAGTTGGGTGCACGAGTGGGTTACATCGAACTGG
ATCTCAACAGCGGTAAGATCCTTGAGAGTTTTCGCCCCGAAGAACGTTTTCCAATGATGAGCACTTTTAA
AGTTCTGCTATGTGGCGCGGTATTATCCCGTGTTGACGCCGGGCAAGAGCAACTCGGTCGCCGCATACAC
TATTCTCAGAATGACTTGGTTGAGTACTCACCAGTCACAGAAAAGCATCTTACGGATGGCATGACAGTAA
GAGAATTATGCAGTGCTGCCATAACCATGAGTGATAACACTGCGGCCAACTTACTTCTGACAACGATCGG
AGGACCGAAGGAGCTAACCGCTTTTTTGCACAACATGGGGGATCATGTAACTCGCCTTGATCGTTGGGAA
CCGGAGCTGAATGAAGCCATACCAAACGACGAGCGTGACACCACGATGCCTGCAGCAATGGCAACAACGT
TGCGCAAACTATTAACTGGCGAACTACTTACTCTAGCTTCCCGGCAACAATTAATAGACTGGATGGAGGC
GGATAAAGTTGCAGGACCACTTCTGCGCTCGGCCCTTCCGGCTGGCTGGTTTATTGCTGATAAATCTGGA
GCCGGTGAGCGTGGGTCTCGCGGTATCATTGCAGCACTGGGGCCAGATGGTAAGCCCTCCCGTATCGTAG
TTATCTACACGACGGGGAGTCAGGCAACTATGGATGAACGAAATAGACAGATCGCTGAGATAGGTGCCTC
ACTGATTAAGCATTGGTAACTGTCAGACCAAGTTTACTCATATATACTTTAGATTGATTTAAAACTTCAT
TTTTAATTTAAAAGGATCTAGGTGAAGATCCTTTTTGATAATCTCATGACCAAAATCCCTTAACGTGAGT
TTTCGTTCCACTGAGCGTCAGACCCCGTAGAAAAGATCAAAGGATCTTCTTGAGATCCTTTTTTTCTGCG
CGTAATCTGCTGCTTGCAAACAAAAAAACCACCGCTACCAGCGGTGGTTTGTTTGCCGGATCAAGAGCTA
CCAACTCTTTTTCCGAAGGTAACTGGCTTCAGCAGAGCGCAGATACCAAATACTGTCCTTCTAGTGTAGC
CGTAGTTAGGCCACCACTTCAAGAACTCTGTAGCACCGCCTACATACCTCGCTCTGCTAATCCTGTTACC
AGTGGCTGCTGCCAGTGGCGATAAGTCGTGTCTTACCGGGTTGGACTCAAGACGATAGTTACCGGATAAG
GCGCAGCGGTCGGGCTGAACGGGGGGTTCGTGCACACAGCCCAGCTTGGAGCGAACGACCTACACCGAAC
TGAGATACCTACAGCGTGAGCTATGAGAAAGCGCCACGCTTCCCGAAGGGAGAAAGGCGGACAGGTATCC
GGTAAGCGGCAGGGTCGGAACAGGAGAGCGCACGAGGGAGCTTCCAGGGGGAAACGCCTGGTATCTTTAT
AGTCCTGTCGGGTTTCGCCACCTCTGACTTGAGCGTCGATTTTTGTGATGCTCGTCAGGGGGGCGGAGCC
TATGGAAAAACGCCAGCAACGCGGCCTTTTTACGGTTCCTGGCCTTTTGCTGGCCTTTTGCTCACATGTT
CTTTCCTGCGTTATCCCCTGATTCTGTGGATAACCGTATTACCGCCTTTGAGTGAGCTGATACCGCTCGC
CGCAGCCGAACGACCGAGCGCAGCGAGTCAGTGAGCGAGGAAGCGGTTGAGCGCCTGATGCGGTATTTTC
TCCTTACGCATCTGTGCGGTATTTCACACCGCAATGGTGCACTCTCAGTACAATCTGCTCTGATGCCGCA
TAGTTAAGCCAGTATACACTCCGCTATCGCTACGTGACTGGGTCATGGCTGCGCCCCGACACCCGCCAAC
ACCCGCTGACGCGCCCTGACGGGCTTGTCTGCTCCCGGCATCCGCTTACAGACAAGCTGTGACCGTCTCC
GGGAGCTGCATGTGTCAGAGGTTTTCACCGTCATCACCGAAACGCGCGAGGCAGCTGCGGTAAAGCTCAT
CAGCGTGGTCGTGAAGCGATTCACAGATGTCTGCCTGTTCATCCGCGTCCAGCTCGTTGAGTTTCTCCAG
AAGCGTTAATGTCTGGCTTCTGATAAAGCGGGCCATGTTAAGGGCGGTTTTTTCCTGTTTGGTCACTGAT
GCCTCCGTGTAAGGGGGATTTCTGTTCATGGGGGTAATGATACCGATGAAACGAGAGAGGATGCTCACGA
TACGGGTTACTGATGATGAACATGCCCGGTTACTGGAACGTTGTGAGGGTAAACAACTGGCGGTATGGAT
GCGGCGGGACCAGAGAAAAATCACTCAGGGTCAATGCCAGCGCTTCGTTAATACAGATGTAGGTGTTCCA
CAGGGTAGCCAGCAGCATCCTGCGATGCAGATCCGGAACATAATGGTGCAGGGCGCTGACTTCCGCGTTT
CCAGACTTTACGAAACACGGAAACCGAAGACCATTCATGTTGTTGCTCAGGTCGCAGACGTTTTGCAGCA
GCAGTCGCTTCACGTTCGCTCGCGTATCGGTGATTCATTCTGCTAACCAGTAAGGCAACCCCGCCAGCCT
AGCCGGGTCCTCAACGACAGGAGCACGATCATGCGCACCCGTGGCCAGGACCCAACGCTGCCCGAGATGC
GCCGCGTGCGGCTGCTGGAGATGGCGGACGCGATGGATATGTTCTGCCAAGGGTTGGTTTGCGCATTCAC
AGTTCTCCGCAAGAATTGATTGGCTCCAATTCTTGGAGTGGTGAATCCGTTAGCGAGGTGCCGCCGGCTT
CCATTCAGGTCGAGGTGGCCCGGCTCCATGCACCGCGACGCAACGCGGGGAGGCAGACAAGGTATAGGGC
GGCGCCTACAATCCATGCCAACCCGTTCCATGTGCTCGCCGAGGCGGCATAAATCGCCGTGACGATCAGC
GGTCCAATGATCGAAGTTAGGCTGGTAAGAGCCGCGAGCGATCCTTGAAGCTGTCCCTGATGGTCGTCAT
CTACCTGCCTGGACAGCATGGCCTGCAACGCGGGCATCCCGATGCCGCCGGAAGCGAGAAGAATCATAAT
GGGGAAGGCCATCCAGCCTCGCGTCGCGAACGCCAGCAAGACGTAGCCCAGCGCGTCGGCCGCCATGCCG
GCGATAATGGCCTGCTTCTCGCCGAAACGTTTGGTGGCGGGACCAGTGACGAAGGCTTGAGCGAGGGCGT
GCAAGATTCCGAATACCGCAAGCGACAGGCCGATCATCGTCGCGCTCCAGCGAAAGCGGTCCTCGCCGAA
AATGACCCAGAGCGCTGCCGGCACCTGTCCTACGAGTTGCATGATAAAGAAGACAGTCATAAGTGCGGCG
ACGATAGTCATGCCCCGCGCCCACCGGAAGGAGCTGACTGGGTTGAAGGCTCTCAAGGGCATCGGTCGAG
ATCCCGGTGCCTAATGAGTGAGCTAACTTACATTAATTGCGTTGCGCTCACTGCCCGCTTTCCAGTCGGG
AAACCTGTCGTGCCAGCTGCATTAATGAATCGGCCAACGCGCGGGGAGAGGCGGTTTGCGTATTGGGCGC
CAGGGTGGTTTTTCTTTTCACCAGTGAGACGGGCAACAGCTGATTGCCCTTCACCGCCTGGCCCTGAGAG
AGTTGCAGCAAGCGGTCCACGCTGGTTTGCCCCAGCAGGCGAAAATCCTGTTTGATGGTGGTTAACGGCG
GGATATAACATGAGCTGTCTTCGGTATCGTCGTATCCCACTACCGAGATATCCGCACCAACGCGCAGCCC
GGACTCGGTAATGGCGCGCATTGCGCCCAGCGCCATCTGATCGTTGGCAACCAGCATCGCAGTGGGAACG
ATGCCCTCATTCAGCATTTGCATGGTTTGTTGAAAACCGGACATGGCACTCCAGTCGCCTTCCCGTTCCG
CTATCGGCTGAATTTGATTGCGAGTGAGATATTTATGCCAGCCAGCCAGACGCAGACGCGCCGAGACAGA
ACTTAATGGGCCCGCTAACAGCGCGATTTGCTGGTGACCCAATGCGACCAGATGCTCCACGCCCAGTCGC
GTACCGTCTTCATGGGAGAAAATAATACTGTTGATGGGTGTCTGGTCAGAGACATCAAGAAATAACGCCG
GAACATTAGTGCAGGCAGCTTCCACAGCAATGGCATCCTGGTCATCCAGCGGATAGTTAATGATCAGCCC
ACTGACGCGTTGCGCGAGAAGATTGTGCACCGCCGCTTTACAGGCTTCGACGCCGCTTCGTTCTACCATC
GACACCACCACGCTGGCACCCAGTTGATCGGCGCGAGATTTAATCGCCGCGACAATTTGCGACGGCGCGT
GCAGGGCCAGACTGGAGGTGGCAACGCCAATCAGCAACGACTGTTTGCCCGCCAGTTGTTGTGCCACGCG
GTTGGGAATGTAATTCAGCTCCGCCATCGCCGCTTCCACTTTTTCCCGCGTTTTCGCAGAAACGTGGCTG
GCCTGGTTCACCACGCGGGAAACGGTCTGATAAGAGACACCGGCATACTCTGCGACATCGTATAACGTTA
CTGGTTTCACATTCACCACCCTGAATTGACTCTCTTCCGGGCGCTATCATGCCATACCGCGAAAGGTTTT
GCGCCATTCGATGGTGTCCGGGATCTCGACGCTCTCCCTTATGCGACTCCTGCATTAGGAAGCAGCCCAG
TAGTAGGTTGAGGCCGTTGAGCACCGCCGCCGCAAGGAATGGTGCATGCAAGGAGATGGCGCCCAACAGT
CCCCCGGCCACGGGGCCTGCCACCATACCCACGCCGAAACAAGCGCTCATGAGCCCGAAGTGGCGAGCCC
GATCTTCCCCATCGGTGATGTCGGCGATATAGGCGCCAGCAACCGCACCTGTGGCGCCGGTGATGCCGGC
CACGATGCGTCCGGCGTAGAGGATCGAGATCTCGATCCCGCGAAATTAATACGACTCACTATAGGGGAAT
TGTGAGCGGATAACAATTCCCCTCTAGAAATAATTTTGTTTAACTTTAAGAAGGAGATATACCATGGGCA
GCAGCCATCATCATCATCATCACAGCAGCGGCCTGGTGCCGCGCGGCAGCCATATGCTGCCGAAACTGGT
GATCACCCACCGCGTTCATGATGAAATTCTGCAGCTGCTGGCGCCGCATTGCGAACTGATGACCAACCAG
ACCGATAGCACCCTGACCCGCGAAGAAATTCTGCGCCGTTGCCGCGATGCGCAGGCCATGATGGCGTTTA
TGCCGGATCGCGTGGATGCGGATTTTCTGCAGGCGTGCCCGGAACTGCGTGTGGTTGGCTGTGCGCTGAA
AGGCTTTGATAACTTTGATGTTGATGCGTGTACCGCCCGTGGTGTGTGGCTGACCTTTGTGCCGGATCTG
CTGACCGTGCCGACCGCGGAACTGGCGATTGGTCTGGCGGTGGGCCTGGGTCGCCATCTGCGTGCGGCGG
ATGCGTTTGTGCGCAGCGGCGAATTTCAGGGCTGGCAGCCGCAGTTTTATGGCACCGGCCTGGATAATGC
GACCGTTGGCATTCTGGGTATGGGTGCCATTGGCCTGGCGATGGCCGATCGCCTGCAGGGCTGGGGCGCC
ACCCTGCAGTATCATGCGCGCAAAGCGCTGGATACCCAGACCGAACAGCGCCTGGGCCTGCGTCAGGTGG
CGTGTAGCGAACTGTTTGCCAGCAGCGATTTTATTCTGCTGGCGCTGCCGCTGAACGCGGATACCCAGCA
CCTGGTGAATGCGGAACTGCTGGCGCTGGTTCGCCCGGGTGCCCTGCTGGTTAATCCGTGCCGTGGCAGC
GTTGTGGATGAAGCGGCGGTTCTGGCGGCGCTGGAACGTGGTCAGCTGGGTGGTTATGCGGCCGATGTGT
TTGAAATGGAAGATTGGGCGCGTGCGGATCGCCCGCGCCTGATTGATCCGGCGCTGCTGGCCCACCCGAA
CACCCTGTTTACCCCGCATATTGGCAGCGCGGTGCGCGCGGTGCGTCTGGAAATCGAACGCTGCGCCGCG
CAGAACATTATTCAGGTTCTGGCGGGTGCCCGCCCGATTAATGCGGCCAACCGTCTGCCGAAAGCGGAAC
CGGCGGCGTGCAGCTCTGGCCTGCCGGCGACCGGTGGCGGGAGCATGATCTACCTGAAATCTTTCGAACG
TAACATCCGCCTGATCAATATGAAAGTGGTTTACGATGATGTTCGTGTGCTGAAAGATATTATCCAGGCG
CTGGCCCGCCTGGTTGATGAAGCCGTGCTGAAATTCAAACAGGATAGCGTTGAACTGGTGGCACTGGATC
GTGCGCATATTAGCCTGATCTCTGTTAACCTGCCGCGCGAAATGTTCAAAGAATACGATGTGAACGATGA
ATTTAAATTCGGTTTCAACACCCAGTACCTGATGAAAATCCTGAAAGTTGCAAAACGTAAAGAAGCCATT
GAAATCGCAAGTGAAAGCCCGGATAGTGTGATTATCAACATTATCGGCAGCACCCGTCGTGAATTTAACG
TTCGCAATCTGGAAGTGTCTGAACAGGAAATTCCGGAAATCAACCTGCAGTTCGATATTAGTGCGACGAT
CAGCTCTGATGGTTTTAAAAGTGCCATCAGCGAAGTTTCTACCGTGACGGATAATGTGGTTGTGGAAGGT
CACGAAGATCGCATTCTGATCAAAGCAGAAGGCGAAAGCGAAGTTGAAGTGGAATTTTCTAAAGATACCG
GCGGTCTGCAGGATCTGGAATTTAGTAAAGAAAGCAAAAATTCTTACAGTGCGGAATACCTGGATGATGT
TCTGTCTCTGACGAAACTGAGTGATTACGTGAAAATCAGCTTCGGCAACCAGAAACCGCTGCAGCTGTTT
TTCAATATGGAAGGCGGTGGCAAAGTTACGTACCTGCTGGCGCCGAAAGTTGGCGGTAGCATGACGACTG
AAACCATACAAAGCAACGCCAATCTTGCCCCTCTGCCACCCCATGTGCCAGAGCACCTGGTATTCGACTT
CGACATGTACAATCCGTCGAATCTGTCTGCCGGCGTGCAGGAGGCCTGGGCAGTTCTGCAAGAATCAAAC
GTACCGGATCTGGTGTGGACTCGCTGCAACGGCGGACACTGGATCGCCACTCGCGGCCAACTGATCCGTG
AGGCCTATGAAGATTACCGCCACTTTTCCAGCGAGTGCCCGTTCATCCCTCGTGAAGCCGGCGAAGCCTA
CGACTTCATTCCCACCTCGATGGACCCGCCCGAGCAGCGCCAGTTTCGTGCGCTGGCCAACCAAGTGGTT
GGCATGCCGGTGGTGGATAAGCTGGAGAACCGTATCCAGGAGCTGGCCTGCTCGCTGATCGAGAGCCTGC
GCCCGCAAGGACAGTGCAACTTCACCGAGGACTACGCCGAACCCTTCCCGATACGCATCTTCATGCTGCT
CGCAGGTCTACCGGAAGAAGATATCCCGCACTTGAAATACCTAACGGATCAGATGACCCGTCCGGATGGC
AGCATGACCTTCGCAGAGGCCAAGGAGGCGCTCTACGACTATCTGATACCGATCATCGAGCAACGCAGGC
AGAAGCCGGGAACCGACGCTATCAGCATCGTTGCCAACGGCCAGGTCAATGGGCGACCGATCACCAGTGA
CGAAGCCAAGAGGATGTGTGGCCTGTTACTGGTCGGCGGCCTGGATACGGTGGTCAATTTCCTCAGCTTC
AGCATGGAGTTCCTGGCCAAAAGCCCGGAGCATCGCCAGGAGCTGATCGAGCGTCCCGAGCGTATTCCAG
CCGCTTGCGAGGAACTACTCCGGCGCTTCTCGCTGGTTGCCGATGGCCGCATCCTCACCTCCGATTACGA
GTTTCATGGCGTGCAACTGAAGAAAGGTGACCAGATCCTGCTACCGCAGATGCTGTCTGGCCTGGATGAG
CGCGAAAACGCCTGCCCGATGCACGTCGACTTCAGTCGCCAAAAGGTTTCACACACCACCTTTGGCCACG
GCAGCCATCTGTGCCTTGGCCAGCACCTGGCCCGCCGGGAAATCATCGTCACCCTCAAGGAATGGCTGAC
CAGGATTCCTGACTTCTCCATTGCCCCGGGTGCCCAGATTCAGCACAAGAGCGGCATCGTCAGCGGCGTG
CAGGCACTCCCTCTGGTCTGGGACCCGGCGACTACCAAAGCGGTATAAGGATCCGGCTGCTAACAAAGCC
CGAAAGGAAGCTGAGTTGGCTGCTGCCACCGCTGAGCAATAACTAGCATAACCCCTTGGGGCCTCTAAAC
GGGTCTTGAGGGGTTTTTTGCTGAAAGGAGGAACTATATCCGGATATCCCGCAAGAGGCCCGGCAGTACC
GGCATAACCAAGCCTATGCCTACAGCATCCAGGGTGACGGTGCCGAGGATGACGATGAGCGCATTGTTAG
ATTTCATACACGGTGCCTGACTGCGTTAGCAATTTAACTGTGATAAACTACCGCATTAAAGCTTATCGAT
GATAAGCTGTCAAACATGAGAA
Features (pLannotate 1.2.2; 23 found; start..end, strand, type, name):
    104..208     +  promoter       AmpR promoter: bla
    209..1069    +  CDS            AmpR: β-lactamase; bla; confers resistance to ampicillin, carbenicillin, and related antibiotics
   1240..1828    +  rep_origin     ori: high-copy-number ColE1/pMB1/pBR322/pUC origin of replication
   2014..2153    -  misc_feature   bom: basis of mobility region from pBR322
   2255..2446    -  CDS            rop: Rop protein, which maintains plasmids at low copy number; rop
   2463..2843    +  CDS            YPB1_ECOLX: Protein predicted: Swiss-Prot protein existence level 4. From Escherichia coli.
   3085..3709    -  CDS            TcR (fragment): tetracycline efflux protein; tet; confers resistance to tetracycline
   3724..3745    -  protein_bind   CAP binding site: CAP binding activates transcription in the presence of cAMP. E. coli catabolite activator protein
   3758..4840    -  CDS            lacI: lac repressor; lacI; The lac repressor binds to the lac operator to inhibit transcription in E. coli. This inhibition can be relieved by adding lactose or isopropyl-β-D-thiogalactopyranoside (IPTG).
   4841..4918    -  promoter       lacI promoter: lacI
   4926..5205    -  CDS            TcR (fragment): tetracycline efflux protein; tet; confers resistance to tetracycline
   5227..5245    +  promoter       T7 promoter: promoter for bacteriophage T7 RNA polymerase
   5246..5270    +  protein_bind   lac operator: The lac repressor binds to the lac operator to inhibit transcription in E. coli. This inhibition can be relieved by adding lactose or isopropyl-β-D-thiogalactopyranoside (IPTG). lac repressor encoded by lacI
   5285..5307    +  RBS            RBS: efficient ribosome binding site from bacteriophage T7 gene 10 (Olins and Rangwala, 1989)
   5326..5342    +  CDS            capTEV™ (fragment): composite tag for in vivo biotinylation, TEV protease cleavage, and 6xHis tagging
   5353..5370    +  CDS            thrombin site: thrombin recognition and cleavage site
   5374..6381    +  CDS            ptxD: PTXD_PSEST - Experimental evidence at protein level: Swiss-Prot protein existence level 1. Catalyzes phosphite (phosphonate) oxidation. From Pseudomonas stutzeri (Pseudomonas perfectomarina).
   6460..7191    +  CDS            pcn3: PCNA3_SACS2 - Also known as pcnA-1. Experimental evidence at protein level: Swiss-Prot protein existence level 1. One of the sliding clamp subunits that acts as a moving platform for DNA processing. Responsible for tethering the catalytic subunit of DNA polymerase to DNA during high-speed replication. DNA polymerase I, DNA ligase and the flap endonuclease may be constitutively associated with the PCNA heterotrimer forming a scanning complex able to couple DNA synthesis and Okazaki fragment maturation. Heterotrimer stimulates the Holliday junction resolvase Hjc. From Saccharolobus solfataricus
   7201..8445    +  CDS            camC: CPXA_PSEPU - Also known as cyp101. Experimental evidence at protein level: Swiss-Prot protein existence level 1. Involved in a camphor oxidation system. From Pseudomonas putida (Arthrobacter siderocapsulatus).
   8456..8505    +  CDS            SET1 (fragment): solubility-enhancement tag derived from T7 phage gene 10B
   8513..8560    +  terminator     T7 terminator: transcription terminator for bacteriophage T7 RNA polymerase
   8583..8687    -  CDS            TcR (fragment): tetracycline efflux protein; tet; confers resistance to tetracycline
   8735..8763    -  promoter       tet promoter: E. coli promoter for tetracycline efflux protein gene
