[The description below was written by a language model from this plasmid's Addgene catalogue record and pLannotate feature annotations shown in this document.]
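Description:
pPD3C is a bacterial expression plasmid built on the Novagen pET-15b(+) backbone, in which one SapI recognition site was removed by point changes. It replicates in E. coli from a pBR322-type ColE1 origin accompanied by the bom region and the rop gene, consistent with its catalogued low copy number, and is selected with ampicillin through the bla β-lactamase gene. The short tetracycline-resistance fragments and tet promoter in the feature table are non-functional pBR322 remnants typical of pET vectors. The small "capTEV" and "SET1" fragment calls most likely correspond to the backbone His6 stretch and flanking vector sequence rather than to intact tags.

The payload, cloned between NdeI and BamHI, is a roughly 3.1 kb single open reading frame encoding a three-part fusion. Its parts are phosphite dehydrogenase (ptxD, Pseudomonas stutzeri) carrying E175A/A176R, the PCNA3 sliding-clamp subunit from Sulfolobus (Saccharolobus) solfataricus carrying N106R, and cytochrome P450cam (camC, Pseudomonas putida) with silent mutations. The P450cam portion derives from an earlier plasmid, pUS200. An N-terminal His6 tag and thrombin cleavage site come from the backbone.

Transcription runs from a T7 promoter under lac operator control, with the T7 gene 10 ribosome binding site upstream and a T7 terminator downstream. The plasmid-borne lacI supplies repressor, so expression is IPTG-inducible in hosts that provide T7 RNA polymerase.

The associated publication title indicates that the fusion serves in PCNA-driven supramolecular assembly to immobilise a P450 monooxygenase system as a water-insoluble gel. The phosphite dehydrogenase domain presumably supports cofactor regeneration, although the record does not state this explicitly.
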