Addgene plasmid #86971: pPD3C
Purpose: Expresses PCNA3 protein fused phosphite dehydrogenase and P450cam in E. coli
Depositing lab: Teruyuki Nagamune. Depositing organization: The University of Tokyo. Publication: Supramolecular protein assembly supports immobilization of a cytochrome P450 monooxygenase system as water-insoluble gel. Tan CY, Hirakawa H, Nagamune T. Sci Rep. 2015 Mar 3;5:8648. doi: 10.1038/srep08648. PubMed 25733255.
Backbone
  Vector backbone: pET-15b(+)
  Backbone manufacturer: Novagen
  Backbone size w/o insert (bp): 5700
  Total vector size (bp): 8775
  Modifications to backbone: A SapI recognition site (GAAGAGC) was modified to GTTGAGC
  Vector type: Bacterial Expression
Growth in bacteria
  Bacterial resistance: Ampicillin, 100 μg/mL
  Growth temperature: 37°C
  Growth strain: DH5alpha
  Growth instructions: Supplement with 1% glucose is recommended to suppress leaky expression
  Copy number: Low Copy
Gene/Insert
  Gene/Insert name: PCNA3 fused to phosphite dehydrogenase and P450cam (alt name: PTDH-PCNA3-P450cam)
  Species: Synthetic; Pseudomonas, Sulfolobus
  Insert size (bp): 3075
  Mutation: E175A/A176R in PTDH, N106R in PCNA3, silent mutations in P450cam
  GenBank ID: AAA25760.1 WP_009988781.1
  Promoter: T7 promoter
  Tag / fusion protein: His6 tag (N terminal on backbone)
  Cloning method: Restriction Enzyme; 5′ cloning site NdeI (not destroyed); 3′ cloning site BamHI (not destroyed)
  Sequencing primers: 5′ T7; 3′ T7 Terminal
Resource information
  A portion of this plasmid was derived from a plasmid made by: Stephen Sligar, University of Illinois at Urbana-Champaign (pUS200, Addgene plasmid # 17788)
Terms and licenses: Academic/Nonprofit Terms; Industry Terms: Not Available to Industry
How to cite: pPD3C was a gift from Teruyuki Nagamune (Addgene plasmid # 86971 ; http://n2t.net/addgene:86971 ; RRID:Addgene_86971)
